>Addgene plasmid #49492 | GSK3betaS9A (1016) | addgene full sequence | sequence record 352171 | Addgene NGS Result
GACATTGATTATTGACTAGTTATTAATAGTAATCAATTACGGGGTCATTAGTTCATAGCCCATATATGGA
GTTCCGCGTTACATAACTTACGGTAAATGGCCCGCCTGGCTGACCGCCCAACGACCCCCGCCCATTGACG
TCAATAATGACGTATGTTCCCATAGTAACGCCAATAGGGACTTTCCATTGACGTCAATGGGTGGAGTATT
TACGGTAAACTGCCCACTTGGCAGTACATCAAGTGTATCATATGCCAAGTACGCCCCCTATTGACGTCAA
TGACGGTAAATGGCCCGCCTGGCATTATGCCCAGTACATGACCTTATGGGACTTTCCTACTTGGCAGTAC
ATCTACGTATTAGTCATCGCTATTACCATGGTGATGCGGTTTTGGCAGTACATCAATGGGCGTGGATAGC
GGTTTGACTCACGGGGATTTCCAAGTCTCCACCCCATTGACGTCAATGGGAGTTTGTTTTGGCACCAAAA
TCAACGGGACTTTCCAAAATGTCGTAACAACTCCGCCCCATTGACGCAAATGGGCGGTAGGCGTGTACGG
TGGGAGGTCTATATAAGCAGAGCTCTCTGGCTAACTAGAGAACCCACTGCTTACTGGCTTATCGAAATTA
ATACGACTCACTATAGGGAGACCCAAGCTTGGTACCGAGCTCGGATCCACTAGTAACGGCCGCCAGTGTG
CTGGAATTCCGGAGGAAGGAAGGAAAAGGTGATTCGCGAAGAGAGTGATCATGTCAGGGCGGCCCAGAAC
CACCGCCTTTGCGGAGAGCTGCAAGCCGGTGCAGCAGCCTTCAGCTTTTGGCAGCATGAAAGTTAGCAGA
GACAAGGACGGCAGCAAGGTGACAACAGTGGTGGCAACTCCTGGGCAGGGTCCAGACAGGCCACAAGAAG
TCAGCTATACAGACACTAAAGTGATTGGAAATGGATCATTTGGTGTGGTATATCAAGCCAAACTTTGTGA
TTCAGGAGAACTGGTCGCCATCAAGAAAGTATTGCAGGACAAGAGATTTAAGAATCGAGAGCTCCAGATC
ATGAGAAAGCTAGATCACTGTAACATAGTCCGATTGCGTTATTTCTTCTACTCCAGTGGTGAGAAGAAAG
ATGAGGTCTATCTTAATCTGGTGCTGGACTATGTTCCGGAAACAGTATACAGAGTTGCCAGACACTATAG
TCGAGCCAAACAGACGCTCCCTGTGATTTATGTCAAGTTGTATATGTATCAGCTGTTCCGAAGTTTAGCC
TATATCCATTCCTTTGGAATCTGCCATCGGGATATTAAACCGCAGAACCTCTTGTTGGATCCTGATACTG
CTGTATTAAAACTCTGTGACTTTGGAAGTGCAAAGCAGCTGGTCCGAGGAGAACCCAATGTTTCGTATAT
CTGTTCTCGGTACTATAGGGCACCAGAGTTGATCTTTGGAGCCACTGATTATACCTCTAGTATAGATGTA
TGGTCTGCTGGCTGTGTGTTGGCTGAGCTGTTACTAGGACAACCAATATTTCCAGGGGATAGTGGTGTGG
ATCAGTTGGTAGAAATAATCAAGGTCCTGGGAACTCCAACAAGGGAGCAAATCAGAGAAATGAACCCAAA
CTACACAGAATTTAAATTCCCTCAAATTAAGGCACATCCTTGGACTAAGGTCTTCCGACCCCGAACTCCA
CCGGAGGCAATTGCACTGTGTAGCCGTCTGCTGGAGTATACACCAACTGCCCGACTAACACCACTGGAAG
CTTGTGCACATTCATTTTTTGATGAATTACGGGACCCAAATGTCAAACTACCAAATGGGCGAGACACACC
TGCACTCTTCAACTTCACCACTCAAGAACTGTCAAGTAATCCACCTCTGGCTACCATCCTTATTCCTCCT
CATGCTCGGATTCAAGCAGCTGCTTCAACCCCCACAAATGCCACAGCAGCGTCAGATGCTAATACTGGAG
ACCGTGGACAGACCAATAATGCTGCTTCTGCATCAGCTTCCAACTCCACTAGTTACCCATACGATGTTCC
AGATTACGCAAGCTTGGGTGGTCCCAACTAGTACAGTCCCGACGGATCCTCTAGAGTCGAGCATGCATCT
AGAGGGCCCTATTCTATAGTGTCACCTAAATGCTAGAGCTCGCTGATCAGCCTCGACTGTGCCTTCTAGT
TGCCAGCCATCTGTTGTTTGCCCCTCCCCCGTGCCTTCCTTGACCCTGGAAGGTGCCACTCCCACTGTCC
TTTCCTAATAAAATGAGGAAATTGCATCGCATTGTCTGAGTAGGTGTCATTCTATTCTGGGGGGTGGGGT
GGGGCAGGACAGCAAGGGGGAGGATTGGGAAGACAATAGCAGGCATGCTGGGGATGCGGTGGGCTCTATG
GCTTCTGAGGCGGAAAGAACCAGCTGGGGCTCTAGGGGGTATCCCC
[124 nt withheld, positions 2427-2550]
C
[91 nt withheld, positions 2552-2642]
A
[49 nt withheld, positions 2644-2692]
CCTTTGACGTTGGAGTCCACGTTCTTT
[37 nt withheld, positions 2720-2756]
ACCCTATCTCGGTCTATTCTTTTGATTTATAAGGGATTTTGCCGATTTCGGCCTATTGGTTAAAAAATGA
GCTGATTTAACAAAAATTTAACGCGAATTAATTCTGTGGAATGTGTGTCAGTTAGGGTGTGGAAAGTCCC
CAGGCTCCCCAGCAGGCAGAAGTATGCAAAGCATGCATCTCAATTAGTCAGCAACCAGGTGTGGAAAGTC
CCCAGGCTCCCCAGCAGGCAGAAGTATGCAAAGCATGCATCTCAATTAGTCAGCAACCATAGTCCCGCCC
CTAACTCCGCCCATCCCGCCCCTAACTCCGCCCAGTTCCGCCCATTCTCCGCCCCATGGCTGACTAATTT
TTTTTATTTATGCAGAGGCCGAGGCCGCCTCTGCCTCTGAGCTATTCCAGAAGTAGTGAGGAGGCTTTTT
TGGAGGCCTAGGCTTTTGCAAAAAGCTCCCGGGAGCTTGTATATCCATTTTCGGATCTGATCAAGAGACA
GGATGAGGATCGTTTCGCATGATTGAACAAGATGGATTGCACGCAGGTTCTCCGGCCGCTTGGGTGGAGA
GGCTATTCGGCTATGACTGGGCACAACAGACAATCGGCTGCTCTGATGCCGCCGTGTTCCGGCTGTCAGC
GCAGGGGCGCCCGGTTCTTTTTGTCAAGACCGACCTGTCCGGTGCCCTGAATGAACTGCAGGACGAGGCA
GCGCGGCTATCGTGGCTGGCCACGACGGGCGTTCCTTGCGCAGCTGTGCTCGACGTTGTCACTGAAGCGG
GAAGGGACTGGCTGCTATTGGGCGAAGTGCCGGGGCAGGATCTCCTGTCATCTCACCTTGCTCCTGCCGA
GAAAGTATCCATCATGGCTGATGCAATGCGGCGGCTGCATACGCTTGATCCGGCTACCTGCCCATTCGAC
CACCAAGCGAAACATCGCATCGAGCGAGCACGTACTCGGATGGAAGCCGGTCTTGTCGATCAGGATGATC
TGGACGAAGAGCATCAGGGGCTCGCGCCAGCCGAACTGTTCGCCAGGCTCAAGGCGCGCATGCCCGACGG
CGAGGATCTCGTCGTGACCCATGGCGATGCCTGCTTGCCGAATATCATGGTGGAAAATGGCCGCTTTTCT
GGATTCATCGACTGTGGCCGGCTGGGTGTGGCGGACCGCTATCAGGACATAGCGTTGGCTACCCGTGATA
TTGCTGAAGAGCTTGGCGGCGAATGGGCTGACCGCTTCCTCGTGCTTTACGGTATCGCCGCTCCCGATTC
GCAGCGCATCGCCTTCTATCGCCTTCTTGACGAGTTCTTCTGAGCGGGACTCTGGGGTTCGAAATGACCG
ACCAAGCGACGCCCAACCTGCCATCACGAGATTTCGATTCCACCGCCGCCTTCTATGAAAGGTTGGGCTT
CGGAATCGTTTTCCGGGACGCCGGCTGGATGATCCTCCAGCGCGGGGATCTCATGCTGGAGTTCTTCGCC
CACCCCAACTTGTTTATTGCAGCTTATAATGGTTACAAATAAAGCAATAGCATCACAAATTTCACAAATA
AAGCATTTTTTTCACTGCATTCTAGTTGTGGTTTGTCCAAACTCATCAATGTATCTTATCATGTCTGTAT
ACCGTCGACCTCTAGCTAGAGCTTGGCGTAATCATGGTCATAGCTGTTTCCTGTGTGAAATTGTTATCCG
CTCACAATTCCACACAACATACGAGCCGGAAGCATAAAGTGTAAAGCCTGGGGTGCCTAATGAGTGAGCT
AACTCACATTAATTGCGTTGCGCTCACTGCCCGCTTTCCAGTCGGGAAACCTGTCGTGCCAGCTGCATTA
ATGAATCGGCCAACGCGCGGGGAGAGGCGGTTTGCGTATTGGGCGCTCTTCCGCTTCCTCGCTCACTGAC
TCGCTGCGCTCGGTCGTTCGGCTGCGGCGAGCGGTATCAGCTCACTCAAAGGCGGTAATACGGTTATCCA
CAGAATCAGGGGATAACGCAGGAAAGAACATGTGAGCAAAAGGCCAGCAAAAGGCCAGGAACCGTAAAAA
GGCCGCGTTGCTGGCGTTTTTCCATAGGCTCCGCCCCCCTGACGAGCATCACAAAAATCGACGCTCAAGT
CAGAGGTGGCGAAACCCGACAGGACTATAAAGATACCAGGCGTTTCCCCCTGGAAGCTCCCTCGTGCGCT
CTCCTGTTCCGACCCTGCCGCTTACCGGATACCTGTCCGCCTTTCTCCCTTCGGGAAGCGTGGCGCTTTC
TCATAGCTCACGCTGTAGGTATCTCAGTTCGGTGTAGGTCGTTCGCTCCAAGCTGGGCTGTGTGCACGAA
CCCCCCGTTCAGCCCGACCGCTGCGCCTTATCCGGTAACTATCGTCTTGAGTCCAACCCGGTAAGACACG
ACTTATCGCCACTGGCAGCAGCCACTGGTAACAGGATTAGCAGAGCGAGGTATGTAGGCGGTGCTACAGA
GTTCTTGAAGTGGTGGCCTAACTACGGCTACACTAGAAGAACAGTATTTGGTATCTGCGCTCTGCTGAAG
CCAGTTACCTTCGGAAAAAGAGTTGGTAGCTCTTGATCCGGCAAACAAACCACCGCTGGTAGCGGTGGTT
TTTTTGTTTGCAAGCAGCAGATTACGCGCAGAAAAAAAGGATCTCAAGAAGATCCTTTGATCTTTTCTAC
GGGGTCTGACGCTCAGTGGAACGAAAACTCACGTTAAGGGATTTTGGTCATGAGATTATCAAAAAGGATC
TTCACCTAGATCCTTTTAAATTAAAAATGAAGTTTTAAATCAATCTAAAGTATATATGAGTAAACTTGGT
CTGACAGTTACCAATGCTTAATCAGTGAGGCACCTATCTCAGCGATCTGTCTATTTCGTTCATCCATAGT
TGCCTGACTCCCCGTCGTGTAGATAACTACGATACGGGAGGGCTTACCATCTGGCCCCAGTGCTGCAATG
ATACCGCGAGACCCACGCTCACCGGCTCCAGATTTATCAGCAATAAACCAGCCAGCCGGAAGGGCCGAGC
GCAGAAGTGGTCCTGCAACTTTATCCGCCTCCATCCAGTCTATTAATTGTTGCCGGGAAGCTAGAGTAAG
TAGTTCGCCAGTTAATAGTTTGCGCAACGTTGTTGCCATTGCTACAGGCATCGTGGTGTCACGCTCGTCG
TTTGGTATGGCTTCATTCAGCTCCGGTTCCCAACGATCAAGGCGAGTTACATGATCCCCCATGTTGTGCA
AAAAAGCGGTTAGCTCCTTCGGTCCTCCGATCGTTGTCAGAAGTAAGTTGGCCGCAGTGTTATCACTCAT
GGTTATGGCAGCACTGCATAATTCTCTTACTGTCATGCCATCCGTAAGATGCTTTTCTGTGACTGGTGAG
TACTCAACCAAGTCATTCTGAGAATAGTGTATGCGGCGACCGAGTTGCTCTTGCCCGGCGTCAATACGGG
ATAATACCGCGCCACATAGCAGAACTTTAAAAGTGCTCATCATTGGAAAACGTTCTTCGGGGCGAAAACT
CTCAAGGATCTTACCGCTGTTGAGATCCAGTTCGATGTAACCCACTCGTGCACCCAACTGATCTTCAGCA
TCTTTTACTTTCACCAGCGTTTCTGGGTGAGCAAAAACAGGAAGGCAAAATGCCGCAAAAAAGGGAATAA
GGGCGACACGGAAATGTTGAATACTCATACTCTTCCTTTTTCAATATTATTGAAGCATTTATCAGGGTTA
TTGTCTCATGAGCGGATACATATTTGAATGTATTTAGAAAAATAAACAAATAGGGGTTCCGCGCACATTT
CCCCGAAAAGTGCCACCTGACGTCGACGGATCGGGAGATCTCCCGATCCCCTATGGTGCACTCTCAGTAC
AATCTGCTCTGATGCCGCATAGTTAAGCCAGTATCTGCTCCCTGCTTGTGTGTTGGAGGTCGCTGAGTAG
TGCGCGAGCAAAATTTAAGCTACAACAAGGCAAGGCTTGACCGACAATTGCATGAAGAATCTGCTTAGGG
TTAGGCGTTTTGCGCTGCTTCGCGATGTACGGGCCAGATATACGCGTT
Features (pLannotate 1.2.2; 23 found; start..end, strand, type, name):
      1..380     +  enhancer       CMV enhancer: human cytomegalovirus immediate early enhancer
    381..584     +  promoter       CMV promoter: human cytomegalovirus (CMV) immediate early promoter
    580..613     +  LTR            5' LTR (truncated) (fragment): truncated 5' long terminal repeat (LTR) from HIV-1
    629..647     +  promoter       T7 promoter: promoter for bacteriophage T7 RNA polymerase
    751..2010    +  CDS            GSK3B: GSK3B_HUMAN - Experimental evidence at protein level: Swiss-Prot protein existence level 1. Constitutively active protein kinase that acts as a negative regulator in the hormonal control of glucose homeostasis, Wnt signaling and regulation of transcription factors and microtubules, by phosphorylating and inactivating glycogen synthase (GYS1 or GYS2), EIF2B, CTNNB1/beta-catenin, APC, AXIN1, DPYSL2/CRMP2, JUN, NFATC1/NFATC, MAPT/TAU and MACF1. Requires primed phosphorylation of the majority of its substrates. In skeletal muscle, contributes to insulin regulation of glycogen synthesis by phosphor
   2014..2039    +  CDS            3xHA (fragment): three tandem HA epitope tags
   2074..2090    +  misc_feature   MCS (fragment): pUC18/19 multiple cloning site
   2113..2131    -  promoter       SP6 promoter: promoter for bacteriophage SP6 RNA polymerase
   2157..2381    +  polyA_signal   bGH poly(A) signal: bovine growth hormone polyadenylation signal
   2385..2406    +  promoter       SV40 promoter (fragment): SV40 enhancer and early promoter
   2427..2855    +  rep_origin     f1 ori (sequence partly withheld): f1 bacteriophage origin of replication; arrow indicates direction of (+) strand synthesis
   2869..3198    +  promoter       SV40 promoter: SV40 enhancer and early promoter
   3265..4056    +  CDS            neo: KKA2_KLEPN - Also known as kan, nptII. Experimental evidence at protein level: Swiss-Prot protein existence level 1. Resistance to kanamycin, neomycin, paromomycin, ribostamycin, butirosin and gentamicin B. From Klebsiella pneumoniae.
   4080..4238    +  CDS            ble (fragment): BLE_KLEPN - Experimental evidence at protein level: Swiss-Prot protein existence level 1. Binding protein with a strong affinity to the bleomycin family of antibiotics. Binds to CL990; an antimitotic-antibiotic compound. From Klebsiella pneumoniae.
   4233..4354    +  polyA_signal   SV40 poly(A) signal: SV40 polyadenylation signal
   4427..4443    -  protein_bind   lac operator: The lac repressor binds to the lac operator to inhibit transcription in E. coli. This inhibition can be relieved by adding lactose or isopropyl-β-D-thiogalactopyranoside (IPTG). lac repressor encoded by lacI
   4451..4481    -  promoter       lac promoter: promoter for the E. coli lac operon
   4496..4517    -  protein_bind   CAP binding site: CAP binding activates transcription in the presence of cAMP. E. coli catabolite activator protein
   4530..4622    -  CDS            lacI (fragment): lac repressor; lacI; The lac repressor binds to the lac operator to inhibit transcription in E. coli. This inhibition can be relieved by adding lactose or isopropyl-β-D-thiogalactopyranoside (IPTG).
   4805..5393    -  rep_origin     ori: high-copy-number ColE1/pMB1/pBR322/pUC origin of replication
   5564..6424    -  CDS            AmpR: β-lactamase; bla; confers resistance to ampicillin, carbenicillin, and related antibiotics
   6425..6529    -  promoter       AmpR promoter: bla
   6588..6640    -  misc_feature   bom (fragment): basis of mobility region from pBR322
