[The description below was written by a language model from this plasmid's Addgene catalogue record and pLannotate feature annotations shown in this document.]
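Description:
GSK3betaS9A (1016) is a mammalian expression plasmid of about 6.8 kb that drives a mutant form of human glycogen synthase kinase 3 beta (GSK3B) from the cytomegalovirus immediate-early enhancer and promoter. The catalogue lists the backbone as unknown. The annotated layout, however, is that of a conventional CMV/neomycin expression vector: CMV promoter, T7 promoter, insert, reverse-oriented SP6 promoter and bovine growth hormone polyadenylation signal. In bacteria the plasmid is maintained through a ColE1/pUC-type origin and selected with ampicillin via the β-lactamase gene. The record labels it low copy even though the annotated origin is of the high-copy class. An f1 origin is also present, along with short remnants of lac regulatory sequence, pBR322 bom and other vector fragments that appear to have no functional role.

The GSK3B coding sequence carries the S9A substitution. Serine 9 is the site of inhibitory phosphorylation, so replacing it with alanine yields a kinase that cannot be switched off by this route, described in the record as constitutively active. Immediately downstream of the open reading frame the feature table detects a short fragment matching an HA epitope, suggesting a C-terminal HA tag, although the catalogue entry does not mention a tag. A separate SV40 early promoter drives the neomycin phosphotransferase gene, followed by the SV40 polyadenylation signal, which would allow G418 selection of stably transfected mammalian cells. The flanking T7 and SP6 promoters provide sequencing primer sites and could support in vitro transcription. The plasmid is intended for expressing active GSK3beta in mammalian cells, and it was deposited in connection with work on GSK3beta phosphorylation of the KLF6 tumor suppressor and its transactivation of p21.
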