Addgene plasmid #49492: GSK3betaS9A (1016)
Purpose: expresses human Gsk3beta with S9A (constitutively active) mutation
Depositing lab: Scott Friedman. Depositing organization: Icahn School of Medicine at Mount Sinai. Publication: GSK3beta phosphorylation of the KLF6 tumor suppressor promotes its transactivation of p21. Lang UE, Kocabayoglu P, Cheng GZ, Ghiassi-Nejad Z, Munoz U, Vetter D, Eckstein DA, Hannivoort RA, Walsh MJ, Friedman SL. Oncogene. 2012 Oct 22. doi: 10.1038/onc.2012.457. PubMed 23085750.
Backbone
  Vector backbone: unknown
  Vector type: Mammalian Expression
Growth in bacteria
  Bacterial resistance: Ampicillin, 100 μg/mL
  Growth temperature: 37°C
  Growth strain: DH5alpha
  Copy number: Low Copy
Gene/Insert
  Gene/Insert name: GSK3beta S9A (alt names: glycogen synthase kinase 3 beta; GSK3B; GSK3beta)
  Species: H. sapiens (human)
  Mutation: S9A (constitutively active)
  Entrez Gene: GSK3B
  Promoter: CMV
  Cloning method: Restriction Enzyme; 5′ cloning site unknown (unknown if destroyed); 3′ cloning site unknown (unknown if destroyed)
  Sequencing primers: 5′ T7
Terms and licenses: Academic/Nonprofit Terms; Industry Terms: Not Available to Industry
How to cite: GSK3betaS9A (1016) was a gift from Scott Friedman (Addgene plasmid # 49492 ; http://n2t.net/addgene:49492 ; RRID:Addgene_49492)
