>Addgene plasmid #49492 | GSK3betaS9A (1016) | addgene partial sequence | sequence record 79632 | T7 5'-TAATACGACTCACTATAGGG-3'
TAGTAACGGCCGCCAGTGTGCTGGAATTCCGGAGGAAGGAAGGAAAAGGTGATTCGCGAAGAGAGTGATC
ATGTCAGGGCGGCCCAGAACCACCGCCTTTGCGGAGAGCTGCAAGCCGGTGCAGCAGCCTTCAGCTTTTG
GCAGCATGAAAGTTAGCAGAGACAAGGACGGCAGCAAGGTGACAACAGTGGTGGCAACTCCTGGGCAGGG
TCCAGACAGGCCACAAGAAGTCAGCTATACAGACACTAAAGTGATTGGAAATGGATCATTTGGTGTGGTA
TATCAAGCCAAACTTTGTGATTCAGGAGAACTGGTCGCCATCAAGAAAGTATTGCAGGACAAGAGATTTA
AGAATCGAGAGCTCCAGATCATGAGAAAGCTAGATCACTGTAACATAGTCCGATTGCGTTATTTCTTCTA
CTCCAGTGGTGAGAAGAAAGATGAGGTCTATCTTAATCTGGTGCTGGACTATGTTCCGGAAACAGTATAC
AGAGTTGCCAGACACTATAGTCGAGCCAAACAGACGCTCCCTGTGATTTATGTCAAGTTGTATATGTATC
AGCTGTTCCGAAGTTTAGCCTATATCCATTCCTTTGGAATCTGCCATCGGGATATTAAACCGCAGAACCT
CTTGTTGGATCCTGATACTGCTGTATTAAAACTCTGTGACTTTGGAAGTGCAAAGCAGCTGGTCCGAGGA
GAACCCAATGTTTCGTATATCTGTTCTCGGTACTATAGGGCACCAGAGTTGATCTTTGGAGCCACTGATT
ATACCTCTAGTATAGATGTATGGTCTGCTGGCTGTGTGTTGGCTGAGCTGTTACTAGGACAACCAATATT
TCCAGGGGATAGTGGTGTGGATCAGTTGGTAGAAATAATC
