>Addgene plasmid #49492 | GSK3betaS9A (1016) | addgene partial sequence | sequence record 80387 | EBV-rev 5'-GTGGTTTGTCCAAACTCATC-3'
GAGCTTGGCGTAATCATGGTCATAGCTGTTTCCTGTGTGAAATTGTTATCCGCTCACAATTCCACACAAC
ATACGAGCCGGAAGCATAAAGTGTAAAGCCTGGGGTGCCTAATGAGTGAGCTAACTCACATTAATTGCGT
TGCGCTCACTGCCCGCTTTCCAGTCGGGAAACCTGTCGTGCCAGCTGCATTAATGAATCGGCCAACGCGC
GGGGAGAGGCGGTTTGCGTATTGGGCGCTCTTCCGCTTCCTCGCTCACTGACTCGCTGCGCTCGGTCGTT
CGGCTGCGGCGAGCGGTATCAGCTCACTCAAAGGCGGTAATACGGTTATCCACAGAATCAGGGGATAACG
CAGGAAAGAACATGTGAGCAAAAGGCCAGCAAAAGGCCAGGAACCGTAAAAAGGCCGCGTTGCTGGCGTT
TTTCCATAGGCTCCGCCCCCCTGACGAGCATCACAAAAATCGACGCTCAAGTCAGAGGTGGCGAAACCCG
ACAGGACTATAAAGATACCAGGCGTTTCCCCCTGGAAGCTCCCTCGTGCGCTCTCCTGTTCCGACCCTGC
CGCTTACCGGATACCTGTCCGCCTTTCTCCCTTCGGGAAGCGTGGCGCTTTCTCATAGCTCACGCTGTAG
GTATCTCAGTTCGGTGTAGGTCGTTCGCTCCAAGCTGGGCTGTGTGCACGAACCCCCCGTTCAGCCCGAC
CGCTGCGCCTTATCCGGTAACTATCGTCTTGAGTCCAACCCGGTAAGACACGACTTATCGCCACTGGCAG
CAGCCACTGGTAACAGGATTAGCAGAGCGAGGTATGTAGGCGGTGCTACAGAGTTCTTGAAGTGGTGGCC
TAACTACGGCTACACTAGAAGAACAGTATTTGGTATCTGCGCTCTGCTGAAGCCAGTTACC
